>Addgene plasmid #142604 | TFORF0363 | addgene full sequence | sequence record 395988 | Addgene NGS Result
TTAATGTAGTCTTATGCAATACTCTTGTAGTCTTGCAACATGGTAACGATGAGTTAGCAACATGCCTTAC
AAGGAGAGAAAAAGCACCGTGCATGCCGATTGGTGGAAGTAAGGTGGTACGATCGTGCCTTATTAGGAAG
GCAACAGACGGGTCTGACATGGATTGGACGAACCACTGAATTGCCGCATTGCAGAGATATTGTATTTAAG
TGCCTAGCTCGATACATAAACGGGTCTCTCTGGTTAGACCAGATCTGAGCCTGGGAGCTCTCTGGCTAAC
TAGGGAACCCACTGCTTAAGCCTCAATAAAGCTTGCCTTGAGTGCTTCAAGTAGTGTGTGCCCGTCTGTT
GTGTGACTCTGGTAACTAGAGATCCCTCAGACCCTTTTAGTCAGTGTGGAAAATCTCTAGCAGTGGCGCC
CGAACAGGGACTTGAAAGCGAAAGGGAAACCAGAGGAGCTCTCTCGACGCAGGACTCGGCTTGCTGAAGC
GCGCACGGCAAGAGGCGAGGGGCGGCGACTGGTGAGTACGCCAAAAATTTTGACTAGCGGAGGCTAGAAG
GAGAGAGATGGGTGCGAGAGCGTCAGTATTAAGCGGGGGAGAATTAGATCGCGATGGGAAAAAATTCGGT
TAAGGCCAGGGGGAAAGAAAAAATATAAATTAAAACATATAGTATGGGCAAGCAGGGAGCTAGAACGATT
CGCAGTTAATCCTGGCCTGTTAGAAACATCAGAAGGCTGTAGACAAATACTGGGACAGCTACAACCATCC
CTTCAGACAGGATCAGAAGAACTTAGATCATTATATAATACAGTAGCAACCCTCTATTGTGTGCATCAAA
GGATAGAGATAAAAGACACCAAGGAAGCTTTAGACAAGATAGAGGAAGAGCAAAACAAAAGTAAGACCAC
CGCACAGCAAGCGGCCGCTGATCTTCAGACCTGGAGGAGGAGATATGAGGGACAATTGGAGAAGTGAATT
ATATAAATATAAAGTAGTAAAAATTGAACCATTAGGAGTAGCACCCACCAAGGCAAAGAGAAGAGTGGTG
CAGAGAGAAAAAAGAGCAGTGGGAATAGGAGCTTTGTTCCTTGGGTTCTTGGGAGCAGCAGGAAGCACTA
TGGGCGCAGCGTCAATGACGCTGACGGTACAGGCCAGACAATTATTGTCTGGTATAGTGCAGCAGCAGAA
CAATTTGCTGAGGGCTATTGAGGCGCAACAGCATCTGTTGCAACTCACAGTCTGGGGCATCAAGCAGCTC
CAGGCAAGAATCCTGGCTGTGGAAAGATACCTAAAGGATCAACAGCTCCTGGGGATTTGGGGTTGCTCTG
GAAAACTCATTTGCACCACTGCTGTGCCTTGGAATGCTAGTTGGAGTAATAAATCTCTGGAACAGATTTG
GAATCACACGACCTGGATGGAGTGGGACAGAGAAATTAACAATTACACAAGCTTAATACACTCCTTAATT
GAAGAATCGCAAAACCAGCAAGAAAAGAATGAACAAGAATTATTGGAATTAGATAAATGGGCAAGTTTGT
GGAATTGGTTTAACATAACAAATTGGCTGTGGTATATAAAATTATTCATAATGATAGTAGGAGGCTTGGT
AGGTTTAAGAATAGTTTTTGCTGTACTTTCTATAGTGAATAGAGTTAGGCAGGGATATTCACCATTATCG
TTTCAGACCCACCTCCCAACCCCGAGGGGACCCATGCATTGCATCTCAATTAGTCAGCAACCAGGTGTGG
AAAGTCCCCAGGCTCCCCAGCAGGCAGAAGTATGCAAAGCATGCGTCTCAATTAGTCAGCAACCATAGTC
CCGCCCCTAACTCCGCCCATCCCGCCCCTAACTCCGCCCAGTTCCGCCCATTCTCCGCCCCATGGCTGAC
TAATTTTTTTTATTTATGCAGAGGCCGAGGCCGCCTCGGCCTCTGAGCTATTCCAGAAGTAGTGAGGAGG
CTTTTTTGGAGGCCTAGGCTTTTGCAAAAAGCTTTCTAGAGGTACCACCGGAGCTTACCATGACCGAGTA
CAAGCCCACGGTGCGCCTCGCCACCCGCGACGACGTCCCCAGGGCCGTACGCACCCTCGCCGCCGCGTTC
GCCGACTACCCCGCCACGCGCCACACCGTCGATCCGGACCGCCACATCGAGCGGGTCACCGAGCTGCAAG
AACTCTTCCTCACGCGCGTCGGGCTCGACATCGGCAAGGTGTGGGTCGCGGACGACGGCGCCGCCGTGGC
GGTCTGGACCACGCCGGAGAGCGTCGAAGCGGGGGCGGTGTTCGCCGAGATCGGCCCGCGCATGGCCGAG
TTGAGCGGTTCCCGGCTGGCCGCGCAGCAACAGATGGAAGGCCTCCTGGCGCCGCACCGGCCCAAGGAGC
CCGCGTGGTTCCTGGCCACCGTCGGCGTCTCGCCCGACCACCAGGGCAAGGGTCTGGGCAGCGCCGTCGT
GCTCCCCGGAGTGGAGGCGGCCGAGCGCGCCGGGGTGCCCGCCTTCCTGGAGACCTCCGCGCCCCGCAAC
CTCCCCTTCTACGAGCGGCTCGGCTTCACCGTCACCGCCGACGTCGAGGTGCCCGAAGGACCGCGCACCT
GGTGCATGACCCGCAAGCCCGGTGCCAGTTAACGAATTCTAGATCTTGAGACAAATGGCAGTATTCATCC
ACAATTTTAAAAGAAAAGGGGGGATTGGGGGGTACAGTGCAGGGGAAAGAATAGTAGACATAATAGCAAC
AGACATACAAACTAAAGAATTACAAAAACAAATTACAAAAATTCAAAATTTTCGGGTTTATTACAGGGAC
AGCAGAGATCCACTTTGGCGCCGGCTCGAGGCCTGCAGGTGCAAAGATGGATAAAGTTTTAAACAGAGAG
GAATCTTTGCAGCTAATGGACCTTCTAGGTCTTGAAAGGAGTGGGAATTGGCTCCGGTGCCCGTCAGTGG
GCAGAGCGCACATCGCCCACAGTCCCCGAGAAGTTGGGGGGAGGGGTCGGCAATTGAACCGGTGCCTAGA
GAAGGTGGCGCGGGGTAAACTGGGAAAGTGATGTCGTGTACTGGCTCCGCCTTTTTCCCGAGGGTGGGGG
AGAACCGTATATAAGTGCAGTAGTCGCCGTGAACGTTCTTTTTCGCAACGGGTTTGCCGCCAGAACACAG
GTAAGTGCCGTGTGTGGTTCCCGCGGGCCTGGCCTCTTTACGGGTTATGGCCCTTGCGTGCCTTGAATTA
CTTCCACCTGGCTGCAGTACGTGATTCTTGATCCCGAGCTTCGGGTTGGAAGTGGGTGGGAGAGTTCGAG
GCCTTGCGCTTAAGGAGCCCCTTCGCCTCGTGCTTGAGTTGAGGCCTGGCCTGGGCGCTGGGGCCGCCGC
GTGCGAATCTGGTGGCACCTTCGCGCCTGTCTCGCTGCTTTCGATAAGTCTCTAGCCATTTAAAATTTTT
GATGACCTGCTGCGACGCTTTTTTTCTGGCAAGATAGTCTTGTAAATGCGGGCCAAGATCTGCACACTGG
TATTTCGGTTTTTGGGGCCGCGGGCGGCGACGGGGCCCGTGCGTCCCAGCGCACATGTTCGGCGAGGCGG
GGCCTGCGAGCGCGGCCACCGAGAATCGGACGGGGGTAGTCTCAAGCTGGCCGGCCTGCTCTGGTGCCTG
GCCTCGCGCCGCCGTGTATCGCCCCGCCCTGGGCGGCAAGGCTGGCCCGGTCGGCACCAGTTGCGTGAGC
GGAAAGATGGCCGCTTCCCGGCCCTGCTGCAGGGAGCTCAAAATGGAGGACGCGGCGCTCGGGAGAGCGG
GCGGGTGAGTCACCCACACAAAGGAAAAGGGCCTTTCCGTCCTCAGCCGTCGCTTCATGTGACTCCACGG
AGTACCGGGCGCCGTCCAGGCACCTCGATTAGTTCTCGAGCTTTTGGAGTACGTCGTCTTTAGGTTGGGG
GGAGGGGTTTTATGCGATGGAGTTTCCCCACACTGAGTGGGTGGAGACTGAAGTTAGGCCAGCTTGGCAC
TTGATGTAATTCTCCTTGGAATTTGCCCTTTTTGAGTTTGGATCTTGGTTCATTCTCAAGCCTCAGACAG
TGGTTCAAAGTTTTTTTCTTCCATTTCAGGTGTCGTGAGGCTAGCACCGCCACC
[312 nt withheld, positions 4115-4426]
CCCCAGGACTCGGGAAGCAGTGCCAATGAACAAGCCGTGCAGTAGTAATGAACTAGTCCGTAACTTGAAA
GTATTTCGATTTCTTGGCTTTATATATCTTGTGGAAAGGACGAGTCCATGGTCCATACGTGACGCATACG
CGTTAAGTCGACAATCAACCTCTGGATTACAAAATTTGTGAAAGATTGACTGGTATTCTTAACTATGTTG
CTCCTTTTACGCTATGTGGATACGCTGCTTTAATGCCTTTGTATCATGCTATTGCTTCCCGTATGGCTTT
CATTTTCTCCTCCTTGTATAAATCCTGGTTGCTGTCTCTTTATGAGGAGTTGTGGCCCGTTGTCAGGCAA
CGTGGCGTGGTGTGCACTGTGTTTGCTGACGCAACCCCCACTGGTTGGGGCATTGCCACCACCTGTCAGC
TCCTTTCCGGGACTTTCGCTTTCCCCCTCCCTATTGCCACGGCGGAACTCATCGCCGCCTGCCTTGCCCG
CTGCTGGACAGGGGCTCGGCTGTTGGGCACTGACAATTCCGTGGTGTTGTCGGGGAAATCATCGTCCTTT
CCTTGGCTGCTCGCCTGTGTTGCCACCTGGATTCTGCGCGGGACGTCCTTCTGCTACGTCCCTTCGGCCC
TCAATCCAGCGGACCTTCCTTCCCGCGGCCTGCTGCCGGCTCTGCGGCCTCTTCCGCGTCTTCGCCTTCG
CCCTCAGACGAGTCGGATCTCCCTTTGGGCCGCCTCCCCGCGTCGACTTTAAGACCAATGACTTACAAGG
CAGCTGTAGATCTTAGCCACTTTTTAAAAGAAAAGGGGGGACTGGAAGGGCTAATTCACTCCCAACGAAG
ACAAGATCTGCTTTTTGCTTGTACTGGGTCTCTCTGGTTAGACCAGATCTGAGCCTGGGAGCTCTCTGGC
TAACTAGGGAACCCACTGCTTAAGCCTCAATAAAGCTTGCCTTGAGTGCTTCAAGTAGTGTGTGCCCGTC
TGTTGTGTGACTCTGGTAACTAGAGATCCCTCAGACCCTTTTAGTCAGTGTGGAAAATCTCTAGCAGTAC
GTATAGTAGTTCATGTCATCTTATTATTCAGTATTTATAACTTGCAAAGAAATGAATATCAGAGAGTGAG
AGGAACTTGTTTATTGCAGCTTATAATGGTTACAAATAAAGCAATAGCATCACAAATTTCACAAATAAAG
CATTTTTTTCACTGCATTCTAGTTGTGGTTTGTCCAAACTCATCAATGTATCTTATCATGTCTGGCTCTA
GCTATCCCGCCCCTAACTCCGCCCATCCCGCCCCTAACTCCGCCCAGTTCCGCCCATTCTCCGCCCCATG
GCTGACTAATTTTTTTTATTTATGCAGAGGCCGAGGCCGCCTCGGCCTCTGAGCTATTCCAGAAGTAGTG
AGGAGGCTTTTTTGGAGGCCTAGGGACGTACCCAATTCGCCCTATAGTGAGTCGTATTACGCGCGCTCAC
TGGCCGTCGTTTTACAACGTCGTGACTGGGAAAACCCTGGCGTTACCCAACTTAATCGCCTTGCAGCACA
TCCCCCTTTCGCCAGCTGGCGTAATAGCGAAGAGGCCCGCACCGATCGCCCTTCCCAACAGTTGCGCAGC
CTGAATGGCGAATGGG
[124 nt withheld, positions 6053-6176]
C
[91 nt withheld, positions 6178-6268]
A
[49 nt withheld, positions 6270-6318]
CCTTTGACGTTGGAGTCCACGTTCTTT
[37 nt withheld, positions 6346-6382]
ACCCTATCTCGGTCTATTCTTTTGATTTATAAGGGATTTTGCCGATTTCGGCCTATTGGTTAAAAAATGA
GCTGATTTAACAAAAATTTAACGCGAATTTTAACAAAATATTAACGCTTACAATTTAGGTGGCACTTTTC
GGGGAAATGTGCGCGGAACCCCTATTTGTTTATTTTTCTAAATACATTCAAATATGTATCCGCTCATGAG
ACAATAACCCTGATAAATGCTTCAATAATATTGAAAAAGGAAGAGTATGAGTATTCAACATTTCCGTGTC
GCCCTTATTCCCTTTTTTGCGGCATTTTGCCTTCCTGTTTTTGCTCACCCAGAAACGCTGGTGAAAGTAA
AAGATGCTGAAGATCAGTTGGGTGCACGAGTGGGTTACATCGAACTGGATCTCAACAGCGGTAAGATCCT
TGAGAGTTTTCGCCCCGAAGAACGTTTTCCAATGATGAGCACTTTTAAAGTTCTGCTATGTGGCGCGGTA
TTATCCCGTATTGACGCCGGGCAAGAGCAACTCGGTCGCCGCATACACTATTCTCAGAATGACTTGGTTG
AGTACTCACCAGTCACAGAAAAGCATCTTACGGATGGCATGACAGTAAGAGAATTATGCAGTGCTGCCAT
AACCATGAGTGATAACACTGCGGCCAACTTACTTCTGACAACGATCGGAGGACCGAAGGAGCTAACCGCT
TTTTTGCACAACATGGGGGATCATGTAACTCGCCTTGATCGTTGGGAACCGGAGCTGAATGAAGCCATAC
CAAACGACGAGCGTGACACCACGATGCCTGTAGCAATGGCAACAACGTTGCGCAAACTATTAACTGGCGA
ACTACTTACTCTAGCTTCCCGGCAACAATTAATAGACTGGATGGAGGCGGATAAAGTTGCAGGACCACTT
CTGCGCTCGGCCCTTCCGGCTGGCTGGTTTATTGCTGATAAATCTGGAGCCGGTGAGCGTGGGTCTCGCG
GTATCATTGCAGCACTGGGGCCAGATGGTAAGCCCTCCCGTATCGTAGTTATCTACACGACGGGGAGTCA
GGCAACTATGGATGAACGAAATAGACAGATCGCTGAGATAGGTGCCTCACTGATTAAGCATTGGTAACTG
TCAGACCAAGTTTACTCATATATACTTTAGATTGATTTAAAACTTCATTTTTAATTTAAAAGGATCTAGG
TGAAGATCCTTTTTGATAATCTCATGACCAAAATCCCTTAACGTGAGTTTTCGTTCCACTGAGCGTCAGA
CCCCGTAGAAAAGATCAAAGGATCTTCTTGAGATCCTTTTTTTCTGCGCGTAATCTGCTGCTTGCAAACA
AAAAAACCACCGCTACCAGCGGTGGTTTGTTTGCCGGATCAAGAGCTACCAACTCTTTTTCCGAAGGTAA
CTGGCTTCAGCAGAGCGCAGATACCAAATACTGTTCTTCTAGTGTAGCCGTAGTTAGGCCACCACTTCAA
GAACTCTGTAGCACCGCCTACATACCTCGCTCTGCTAATCCTGTTACCAGTGGCTGCTGCCAGTGGCGAT
AAGTCGTGTCTTACCGGGTTGGACTCAAGACGATAGTTACCGGATAAGGCGCAGCGGTCGGGCTGAACGG
GGGGTTCGTGCACACAGCCCAGCTTGGAGCGAACGACCTACACCGAACTGAGATACCTACAGCGTGAGCT
ATGAGAAAGCGCCACGCTTCCCGAAGGGAGAAAGGCGGACAGGTATCCGGTAAGCGGCAGGGTCGGAACA
GGAGAGCGCACGAGGGAGCTTCCAGGGGGAAACGCCTGGTATCTTTATAGTCCTGTCGGGTTTCGCCACC
TCTGACTTGAGCGTCGATTTTTGTGATGCTCGTCAGGGGGGCGGAGCCTATGGAAAAACGCCAGCAACGC
GGCCTTTTTACGGTTCCTGGCCTTTTGCTGGCCTTTTGCTCACATGTTCTTTCCTGCGTTATCCCCTGAT
TCTGTGGATAACCGTATTACCGCCTTTGAGTGAGCTGATACCGCTCGCCGCAGCCGAACGACCGAGCGCA
GCGAGTCAGTGAGCGAGGAAGCGGAAGAGCGCCCAATACGCAAACCGCCTCTCCCCGCGCGTTGGCCGAT
TCATTAATGCAGCTGGCACGACAGGTTTCCCGACTGGAAAGCGGGCAGTGAGCGCAACGCAATTAATGTG
AGTTAGCTCACTCATTAGGCACCCCAGGCTTTACACTTTATGCTTCCGGCTCGTATGTTGTGTGGAATTG
TGAGCGGATAACAATTTCACACAGGAAACAGCTATGACCATGATTACGCCAAGCGCGCAATTAACCCTCA
CTAAAGGGAACAAAAGCTGGAGCTGCAAGC
Features (pLannotate 1.2.2; 31 found; start..end, strand, type, name):
      5..231     +  promoter       RSV promoter: Rous sarcoma virus enhancer/promoter
    232..412     +  LTR            5' LTR (truncated): truncated 5' long terminal repeat (LTR) from HIV-1
    459..584     +  misc_feature   HIV-1 Ψ: packaging signal of human immunodeficiency virus type 1
    568..931     +  CDS            HIV-1 gag (fragment): gag protein from human immunodeficiency virus 1; gag
   1077..1310    +  misc_feature   RRE: The Rev response element (RRE) of HIV-1 allows for Rev-dependent mRNA export from the nucleus to the cytoplasm.
   1687..1713    +  CDS            Rev (fragment): human immunodeficiency virus 1 (HIV-1) Rev protein; rev; enhances nuclear export of unspliced and incompletely spliced viral mRNAs
   1720..1743    +  promoter       SV40 promoter (fragment): SV40 early promoter
   1744..1815    +  promoter       SV40 promoter (fragment): SV40 enhancer and early promoter
   1839..1974    +  rep_origin     SV40 ori: SV40 origin of replication
   2020..2616    +  CDS            PuroR (fragment): puromycin N-acetyltransferase; pac from Streptomyces; confers resistance to puromycin
   2665..2782    +  misc_feature   cPPT/CTS: central polypurine tract and central termination sequence of HIV-1
   2847..2913    +  CDS            small t antigen (fragment): SV40 (simian virus 40) small t antigen
   2920..4098    +  promoter       EF-1α promoter: strong constitutive promoter for human elongation factor EF-1α
   4115..4468    +  CDS            ELOB (sequence partly withheld): ELOB_HUMAN - Also known as TCEB2. Experimental evidence at protein level: Swiss-Prot protein existence level 1. The elongin BC complex seems to be involved as an adapter protein in the proteasomal degradation of target proteins via different E3 ubiquitin ligase complexes, including the von Hippel-Lindau ubiquitination complex CBC(VHL). By binding to BC-box motifs it seems to link target recruitment subunits, like VHL and members of the SOCS box family, to Cullin/RBX1 modules that activate E2 ubiquitination enzymes. From Homo sapiens (Human).
   4484..4537    +  promoter       U6 promoter (fragment): RNA polymerase III promoter for human U6 snRNA
   4579..5167    +  misc_feature   WPRE: woodchuck hepatitis virus posttranscriptional regulatory element
   5218..5237    +  misc_feature   cPPT/CTS (fragment): central polypurine tract and central termination sequence of HIV-1
   5239..5472    +  LTR            3' LTR (ΔU3): self-inactivating 3' long terminal repeat (LTR) from HIV-1
   5550..5671    +  polyA_signal   SV40 poly(A) signal: SV40 polyadenylation signal
   5711..5846    +  rep_origin     SV40 ori: SV40 origin of replication
   5867..5885    -  promoter       T7 promoter: promoter for bacteriophage T7 RNA polymerase
   5893..6048    +  CDS            lacZα (fragment): LacZα fragment of β-galactosidase; lacZ fragment
   6053..6481    +  rep_origin     f1 ori (sequence partly withheld): f1 bacteriophage origin of replication; arrow indicates direction of (+) strand synthesis
   6534..6638    +  promoter       AmpR promoter: bla
   6639..7499    +  CDS            AmpR: β-lactamase; bla; confers resistance to ampicillin, carbenicillin, and related antibiotics
   7670..8258    +  rep_origin     ori: high-copy-number ColE1/pMB1/pBR322/pUC origin of replication
   8441..8533    +  CDS            lacI (fragment): lac repressor; lacI; The lac repressor binds to the lac operator to inhibit transcription in E. coli. This inhibition can be relieved by adding lactose or isopropyl-β-D-thiogalactopyranoside (IPTG).
   8546..8567    +  protein_bind   CAP binding site: CAP binding activates transcription in the presence of cAMP. E. coli catabolite activator protein
   8582..8612    +  promoter       lac promoter: promoter for the E. coli lac operon
   8620..8636    +  protein_bind   lac operator: The lac repressor binds to the lac operator to inhibit transcription in E. coli. This inhibition can be relieved by adding lactose or isopropyl-β-D-thiogalactopyranoside (IPTG). lac repressor encoded by lacI
   8681..8699    +  promoter       T3 promoter: promoter for bacteriophage T3 RNA polymerase
