[The description below was written by a language model from this plasmid's Addgene catalogue record and pLannotate feature annotations shown in this document.]
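Description:
TFORF0363 is a lentiviral mammalian expression plasmid built on the pLX_TRC317 backbone. It belongs to a barcoded library of transcription factor open reading frames designed for pooled overexpression screens. It is propagated in E. coli through a high-copy ColE1/pUC-type origin with ampicillin selection (AmpR). The backbone also carries an f1 origin and remnants of lac and T7/T3 cloning-vector sequences. The depositor notes that the plasmid can recombine, which is a common concern with LTR-containing vectors.

The viral portion has a third-generation, self-inactivating layout. An RSV promoter drives a truncated HIV-1 5' LTR, followed by the Ψ packaging signal with a partial gag sequence, the Rev response element for Rev-dependent nuclear export of the genomic RNA, a cPPT/CTS element, and a ΔU3 3' LTR that inactivates LTR promoter activity after integration. An SV40 poly(A) signal lies downstream of the 3' LTR. Two expression units sit between the LTRs. An SV40 early promoter drives puromycin N-acetyltransferase for selecting transduced cells. A human EF-1α promoter drives the insert, human TCEB2 (now named ELOB, elongin B), a component of the elongin BC complex that acts as an adapter in Cullin-based E3 ubiquitin ligase assemblies such as the VHL complex. A WPRE follows the ORF to enhance transcript expression.

According to the record, each library member carries a unique 24-bp barcode, but the feature table does not annotate it. The barcode allows the delivered ORF to be identified by sequencing, so the effects of individual factors can be read out in pooled screens such as directed differentiation studies.
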