Addgene plasmid #142604: TFORF0363
Purpose: Lentiviral vector for overexpressing transcription factor ORFs with unique 24-bp barcodes. Barcodes facilitate identification of transcription factors in pooled screens.
Depositing lab: Feng Zhang. Depositing organization: Broad Institute. Publication: A transcription factor atlas of directed differentiation. Joung J, Ma S, Tay T, Geiger-Schuller KR, Kirchgatterer PC, Verdine VK, Guo B, Arias-Garcia MA, Allen WE, Singh A, Kuksenko O, Abudayyeh OO, Gootenberg JS, Fu Z, Macrae RK, Buenrostro JD, Regev A, Zhang F. Cell. 2023 Jan 5;186(1):209-229.e26. doi: 10.1016/j.cell.2022.11.026. PubMed 36608654.
Backbone
  Vector backbone: pLX_TRC317
  Backbone manufacturer: Broad Institute Genetic Perturbation Platform
  Backbone size w/o insert (bp): 8264
  Vector type: Mammalian Expression, Lentiviral
  Selectable markers: Puromycin
Growth in bacteria
  Bacterial resistance: Ampicillin, 100 μg/mL
  Growth temperature: 37°C
  Growth strain: NEB Stable
  Copy number: High Copy
Gene/Insert
  Gene/Insert name: TCEB2
  Species: H. sapiens (human)
  Insert size (bp): 458
  Entrez Gene: ELOB (a.k.a. SIII, TCEB2)
  Promoter: EF1a
  Cloning method: Unknown
  Sequencing primers: 5′ GGGTGGAGACTGAAGTTAGGCCAG; 3′ CACATAGCGTAAAAGGAGCAACATAG
Terms and licenses: Academic/Nonprofit Terms; Industry Terms: Not Available to Industry
Depositor comments: NM_007108,ENST00000409906 . The transcription factor ORF portion of this plasmid was synthesized by Genewiz. Please test multiple small colonies in case of plasmid recombination. To make this collection available in a timely manner, a portion of this collection was not fully sequenced by Addgene. If an Addgene verified full plasmid sequence is not available, please contact us prior to placing an order to request the full sequence.
How to cite: TFORF0363 was a gift from Feng Zhang (Addgene plasmid # 142604 ; http://n2t.net/addgene:142604 ; RRID:Addgene_142604)
