>Addgene plasmid #142604 | TFORF0363 | depositor partial sequence | sequence record 279950 | Insert
ACCGCCACC
[312 nt withheld, positions 10-321]
CCCCAGGACTCGGGAAGCAGTGCCAATGAACAAGCCGTGCAGTAGTAATGAACTAGTCCGTAACTTGAAA
GTATTTCGATTTCTTGGCTTTATATATCTTGTGGAAAGGACGAGTCCATGGTCCATACGTGACGCAT
