>Addgene plasmid #142604 | TFORF0363 | depositor partial sequence | sequence record 279951 | Barcode
GTCCATGGTCCATACGTGACGCAT
